Addgene plasmid #82780: pDONR223_FBXW7_p.P620R
Purpose: Gateway Donor vector containing FBXW7 , part of the Target Accelerator Plasmid Collection.
Depositing lab: Jesse Boehm & Matthew Meyerson & David Root. Publication: High-throughput Phenotyping of Lung Cancer Somatic Mutations. Berger AH, Brooks AN, Wu X, Shrestha Y, Chouinard C, Piccioni F, Bagul M, Kamburov A, Imielinski M, Hogstrom L, Zhu C, Yang X, Pantel S, Sakai R, Watson J, Kaplan N, Campbell JD, Singh S, Root DE, Narayan R, Natoli T, Lahr DL, Tirosh I, Tamayo P, Getz G, Wong B, Doench J, Subramanian A, Golub TR, Meyerson M, Boehm JS. Cancer Cell. 2016 Aug 8;30(2):214-28. doi: 10.1016/j.ccell.2016.06.022. Epub 2016 Jul 28. PubMed 27478040.
Backbone
  Vector backbone: pDONR223
  Backbone manufacturer: Invitrogen
  Vector type: Gateway Entry vector
Growth in bacteria
  Bacterial resistance: Spectinomycin, 50 μg/mL
  Growth temperature: 37°C
  Growth strain: DH5alpha
  Copy number: High Copy
Gene/Insert
  Gene/Insert name: FBXW7 (alt name: NM_033632)
  Species: H. sapiens (human)
  Mutation: P620R
  Entrez Gene: FBXW7 (a.k.a. AGO, CDC4, DEDHIL, FBW6, FBW7, FBX30, FBXO30, FBXW6, SEL-10, SEL10, hAgo, hCdc4)
  Promoter: None
  Cloning method: Gateway Cloning
  Sequencing primers: 5′ M13pUC-fwd; 3′ M13-Rev
Terms and licenses: Academic/Nonprofit Terms; Industry Terms: Not Available to Industry
Depositor comments: CLOSED (stop codon immediately follows insert)
How to cite: pDONR223_FBXW7_p.P620R was a gift from Jesse Boehm & Matthew Meyerson & David Root (Addgene plasmid # 82780 ; http://n2t.net/addgene:82780 ; RRID:Addgene_82780)
