[The description below was written by a language model from this plasmid's Addgene catalogue record and pLannotate feature annotations shown in this document.]
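Description:
pDONR223_FBXW7_p.P620R is a Gateway entry clone built on the Invitrogen pDONR223 backbone, carrying the human FBXW7 open reading frame (reference transcript NM_033632) with a P620R missense substitution. FBXW7 encodes an F-box/WD40-repeat protein that acts as the substrate-recognition subunit of an SCF ubiquitin ligase. The 4.9 kb plasmid is maintained in E. coli through a high-copy ColE1/pUC-type origin and selected with spectinomycin through the aadA (SmR) adenylyltransferase gene. That gene appears to be driven by a fragment of a class 1 integron Pc promoter lying upstream. Short lacI, lacZα and gentamicin-resistance fragments in the annotation are non-functional remnants of the backbone's construction.

The roughly 2.1 kb FBXW7 coding sequence sits between two Gateway attL recombination sites. The automated annotation labels both as attL3, which probably reflects sequence similarity among attL variants rather than two identical sites. These sites allow LR Clonase-mediated transfer of the ORF into any compatible destination vector. The record lists no promoter for the insert, so the plasmid is a shuttle and storage clone rather than an expression construct. The rrnB T1 and T2 terminators upstream insulate the insert from read-through transcription, and a T7 promoter lies just outside the downstream att site, oriented toward the insert on the opposite strand. The clone is in "closed" format, with a stop codon immediately after the ORF, so it yields native or N-terminally tagged protein but cannot be fused to C-terminal tags.

The plasmid belongs to the Target Accelerator Plasmid Collection. It was generated for high-throughput functional phenotyping of somatic mutations found in lung cancer, where mutant alleles are moved into expression vectors and compared with wild type.
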