Features (pLannotate 1.2.2; 12 found; start..end, strand, type, name):
    121..213     +  CDS            lacI (fragment): lac repressor; lacI; The lac repressor binds to the lac operator to inhibit transcription in E. coli. This inhibition can be relieved by adding lactose or isopropyl-β-D-thiogalactopyranoside (IPTG).
    268..295     -  terminator     rrnB T2 terminator: transcription terminator T2 from the E. coli rrnB gene
    427..470     +  terminator     rrnB T1 terminator: Escherichia coli rrnB; transcription terminator T1 from the E. coli rrnB gene
    517..553     -  CDS            lacZα (fragment): LacZα fragment of β-galactosidase; lacZ fragment
    570..665     +  protein_bind   attL3: mutant version of attL; recombination site for the Gateway® LR reaction LR Clonase™
    671..2791    +  CDS            FBXW7: FBXW7_HUMAN - Also known as FBW7 From Homo sapiens (Human).
   2799..2894    -  protein_bind   attL3: mutant version of attL; recombination site for the Gateway® LR reaction LR Clonase™
   2913..2931    -  promoter       T7 promoter: promoter for bacteriophage T7 RNA polymerase
   3121..3144    +  promoter       Pc promoter (fragment): intI1 (promoter lies within the coding sequence); class 1 integron promoter
   3320..3376    +  CDS            GmR (fragment): gentamycin acetyltransferase; aacC1; confers resistance to gentamycin
   3383..4174    +  CDS            SmR: aminoglycoside adenylyltransferase (Murphy, 1985); aadA; confers resistance to spectinomycin and streptomycin
   4267..4855    +  rep_origin     ori: high-copy-number ColE1/pMB1/pBR322/pUC origin of replication
>Addgene plasmid #82780 | pDONR223_FBXW7_p.P620R | addgene full sequence | sequence record 161868 | Addgene NGS result
CTTTCCTGCGTTATCCCCTGATTCTGTGGATAACCGTATTACCGCCTTTGAGTGAGCTGATACCGCTCGC
CGCAGCCGAACGACCGAGCGCAGCGAGTCAGTGAGCGAGGAAGCGGAAGAGCGCCCAATACGCAAACCGC
CTCTCCCCGCGCGTTGGCCGATTCATTAATGCAGCTGGCACGACAGGTTTCCCGACTGGAAAGCGGGCAG
TGAGCGCAACGCAATTAATACGCGTACCGCTAGCCAGGAAGAGTTTGTAGAAACGCAAAAAGGCCATCCG
TCAGGATGGCCTTCTGCTTAGTTTGATGCCTGGCAGTTTATGGCGGGCGTCCTGCCCGCCACCCTCCGGG
CCGTTGCTTCACAACGTTCAAATCCGCTCCCGGCGGATTTGTCCTACTCAGGAGAGCGTTCACCGACAAA
CAACAGATAAAACGAAAGGCCCAGTCTTCCGACTGAGCCTTTCGTTTTATTTGATGCCTGGCAGTTCCCT
ACTCTCGCGTTAACGCTAGCATGGATGTTTTCCCAGTCACGACGTTGTAAAACGACGGCCAGTCTTAAGC
TCGGGCCCCAAATAATGATTTTATTTTGACTGATAGTGACCTGTTCGTTGCAACAAATTGATGAGCAATG
CTTTTTTATAATGCCAACTTTGTACAAAAAAGTTGGCACCATGAATCAGGAACTGCTCTCTGTGGGCAGC
AAAAGACGACGAACTGGAGGCTCTCTGAGAGGTAACCCTTCCTCAAGCCAGGTAGATGAAGAACAGATGA
ATCGTGTGGTAGAGGAGGAACAGCAACAGCAACTCAGACAACAAGAGGAGGAGCACACTGCAAGGAATGG
TGAAGTTGTTGGAGTAGAACCTAGACCTGGAGGCCAAAATGATTCCCAGCAAGGACAGTTGGAAGAAAAC
AATAATAGATTTATTTCGGTAGATGAGGACTCCTCAGGAAACCAAGAAGAACAAGAGGAAGATGAAGAAC
ATGCTGGTGAACAAGATGAGGAGGATGAGGAGGAGGAGGAGATGGACCAGGAGAGTGACGATTTTGATCA
GTCTGATGATAGTAGCAGAGAAGATGAACATACACATACTAACAGTGTCACGAACTCCAGTAGTATTGTG
GACCTGCCCGTTCACCAACTCTCCTCCCCATTCTATACAAAAACAACAAAAATGAAAAGAAAGTTGGACC
ATGGTTCTGAGGTCCGCTCTTTTTCTTTGGGAAAGAAACCATGCAAAGTCTCAGAATATACAAGTACCAC
TGGGCTTGTACCATGTTCAGCAACACCAACAACTTTTGGGGACCTCAGAGCAGCCAATGGCCAAGGGCAA
CAACGACGCCGAATTACATCTGTCCAGCCACCTACAGGCCTCCAGGAATGGCTAAAAATGTTTCAGAGCT
GGAGTGGACCAGAGAAATTGCTTGCTTTAGATGAACTCATTGATAGTTGTGAACCAACACAAGTAAAACA
TATGATGCAAGTGATAGAACCCCAGTTTCAACGAGACTTCATTTCATTGCTCCCTAAAGAGTTGGCACTC
TATGTGCTTTCATTCCTGGAACCCAAAGACCTGCTACAAGCAGCTCAGACATGTCGCTACTGGAGAATTT
TGGCTGAAGACAACCTTCTCTGGAGAGAGAAATGCAAAGAAGAGGGGATTGATGAACCATTGCACATCAA
GAGAAGAAAAGTAATAAAACCAGGTTTCATACACAGTCCATGGAAAAGTGCATACATCAGACAGCACAGA
ATTGATACTAACTGGAGGCGAGGAGAACTCAAATCTCCTAAGGTGCTGAAAGGACATGATGATCATGTGA
TCACATGCTTACAGTTTTGTGGTAACCGAATAGTTAGTGGTTCTGATGACAACACTTTAAAAGTTTGGTC
AGCAGTCACAGGCAAATGTCTGAGAACATTAGTGGGACATACAGGTGGAGTATGGTCATCACAAATGAGA
GACAACATCATCATTAGTGGATCTACAGATCGGACACTCAAAGTGTGGAATGCAGAGACTGGAGAATGTA
TACACACCTTATATGGGCATACTTCCACTGTGCGTTGTATGCATCTTCATGAAAAAAGAGTTGTTAGCGG
TTCTCGAGATGCCACTCTTAGGGTTTGGGATATTGAGACAGGCCAGTGTTTACATGTTTTGATGGGTCAT
GTTGCAGCAGTCCGCTGTGTTCAATATGATGGCAGGAGGGTTGTTAGTGGAGCATATGATTTTATGGTAA
AGGTGTGGGATCCAGAGACTGAAACCTGTCTACACACGTTGCAGGGGCATACTAATAGAGTCTATTCATT
ACAGTTTGATGGTATCCATGTGGTGAGTGGATCTCTTGATACATCAATCCGTGTTTGGGATGTGGAGACA
GGGAATTGCATTCACACGTTAACAGGGCACCAGTCGTTAACAAGTGGAATGGAACTCAAAGACAATATTC
TTGTCTCTGGGAATGCAGATTCTACAGTTAAAATCTGGGATATCAAAACAGGACAGTGTTTACAAACATT
GCAAGGTCGCAACAAGCATCAGAGTGCTGTGACCTGTTTACAGTTCAACAAGAACTTTGTAATTACCAGC
TCAGATGATGGAACTGTAAAACTATGGGACTTGAAAACGGGTGAATTTATTCGAAACCTAGTCACATTGG
AGAGTGGGGGGAGTGGGGGAGTTGTGTGGCGGATCAGAGCCTCAAACACAAAGCTGGTGTGTGCAGTTGG
GAGTCGGAATGGGACTGAAGAAACCAAGCTGCTGGTGCTGGACTTTGATGTGGACATGAAGTGATTGCCA
ACTTTCTTGTACAAAGTTGGCATTATAAGAAAGCATTGCTTATCAATTTGTTGCAACGAACAGGTCACTA
TCAGTCAAAATAAAATCATTATTTGCCATCCAGCTGATATCCCCTATAGTGAGTCGTATTACATGGTCAT
AGCTGTTTCCTGGCAGCTCTGGCCCGTGTCTCAAAATCTCTGATGTTACATTGCACAAGATAAAAATATA
TCATCATGCCTCCTCTAGACCAGCCAGGACAGAAATGCCTCGACTTCGCTGCTACCCAAGGTTGCCGGGT
GACGCACACCGTGGAAACGGATGAAGGCACGAACCCAGTGGACATAAGCCTGTTCGGTTCGTAAGCTGTA
ATGCAAGTAGCGTATGCGCTCACGCAACTGGTCCAGAACCTTGACCGAACGCAGCGGTGGTAACGGCGCA
GTGGCGGTTTTCATGGCTTGTTATGACTGTTTTTTTGGGGTACAGTCTATGCCTCGGGCATCCAAGCAGC
AAGCGCGTTACGCCGTGGGTCGATGTTTGATGTTATGGAGCAGCAACGATGTTACGCAGCAGGGCAGTCG
CCCTAAAACAAAGTTAAACATTATGAGGGAAGCGGTGATCGCCGAAGTATCGACTCAACTATCAGAGGTA
GTTGGCGTCATCGAGCGCCATCTCGAACCGACGTTGCTGGCCGTACATTTGTACGGCTCCGCAGTGGATG
GCGGCCTGAAGCCACACAGTGATATTGATTTGCTGGTTACGGTGACCGTAAGGCTTGATGAAACAACGCG
GCGAGCTTTGATCAACGACCTTTTGGAAACTTCGGCTTCCCCTGGAGAGAGCGAGATTCTCCGCGCTGTA
GAAGTCACCATTGTTGTGCACGACGACATCATTCCGTGGCGTTATCCAGCTAAGCGCGAACTGCAATTTG
GAGAATGGCAGCGCAATGACATTCTTGCAGGTATCTTCGAGCCAGCCACGATCGACATTGATCTGGCTAT
CTTGCTGACAAAAGCAAGAGAACATAGCGTTGCCTTGGTAGGTCCAGCGGCGGAGGAACTCTTTGATCCG
GTTCCTGAACAGGATCTATTTGAGGCGCTAAATGAAACCTTAACGCTATGGAACTCGCCGCCCGACTGGG
CTGGCGATGAGCGAAATGTAGTGCTTACGTTGTCCCGCATTTGGTACAGCGCAGTAACCGGCAAAATCGC
GCCGAAGGATGTCGCTGCCGACTGGGCAATGGAGCGCCTGCCGGCCCAGTATCAGCCCGTCATACTTGAA
GCTAGACAGGCTTATCTTGGACAAGAAGAAGATCGCTTGGCCTCGCGCGCAGATCAGTTGGAAGAATTTG
TCCACTACGTGAAAGGCGAGATCACCAAGGTAGTCGGCAAATAACCCTCGAGCCACCCATGACCAAAATC
CCTTAACGTGAGTTACGCGTCGTTCCACTGAGCGTCAGACCCCGTAGAAAAGATCAAAGGATCTTCTTGA
GATCCTTTTTTTCTGCGCGTAATCTGCTGCTTGCAAACAAAAAAACCACCGCTACCAGCGGTGGTTTGTT
TGCCGGATCAAGAGCTACCAACTCTTTTTCCGAAGGTAACTGGCTTCAGCAGAGCGCAGATACCAAATAC
TGTTCTTCTAGTGTAGCCGTAGTTAGGCCACCACTTCAAGAACTCTGTAGCACCGCCTACATACCTCGCT
CTGCTAATCCTGTTACCAGTGGCTGCTGCCAGTGGCGATAAGTCGTGTCTTACCGGGTTGGACTCAAGAC
GATAGTTACCGGATAAGGCGCAGCGGTCGGGCTGAACGGGGGGTTCGTGCACACAGCCCAGCTTGGAGCG
AACGACCTACACCGAACTGAGATACCTACAGCGTGAGCTATGAGAAAGCGCCACGCTTCCCGAAGGGAGA
AAGGCGGACAGGTATCCGGTAAGCGGCAGGGTCGGAACAGGAGAGCGCACGAGGGAGCTTCCAGGGGGAA
ACGCCTGGTATCTTTATAGTCCTGTCGGGTTTCGCCACCTCTGACTTGAGCGTCGATTTTTGTGATGCTC
GTCAGGGGGGCGGAGCCTATGGAAAAACGCCAGCAACGCGGCCTTTTTACGGTTCCTGGCCTTTTGCTGG
CCTTTTGCTCACATGTT
