>Addgene plasmid #82780 | pDONR223_FBXW7_p.P620R | depositor partial sequence | sequence record 157506 | Insert sequence
ATGAATCAGGAACTGCTCTCTGTGGGCAGCAAAAGACGACGAACTGGAGGCTCTCTGAGAGGTAACCCTT
CCTCAAGCCAGGTAGATGAAGAACAGATGAATCGTGTGGTAGAGGAGGAACAGCAACAGCAACTCAGACA
ACAAGAGGAGGAGCACACTGCAAGGAATGGTGAAGTTGTTGGAGTAGAACCTAGACCTGGAGGCCAAAAT
GATTCCCAGCAAGGACAGTTGGAAGAAAACAATAATAGATTTATTTCGGTAGATGAGGACTCCTCAGGAA
ACCAAGAAGAACAAGAGGAAGATGAAGAACATGCTGGTGAACAAGATGAGGAGGATGAGGAGGAGGAGGA
GATGGACCAGGAGAGTGACGATTTTGATCAGTCTGATGATAGTAGCAGAGAAGATGAACATACACATACT
AACAGTGTCACGAACTCCAGTAGTATTGTGGACCTGCCCGTTCACCAACTCTCCTCCCCATTCTATACAA
AAACAACAAAAATGAAAAGAAAGTTGGACCATGGTTCTGAGGTCCGCTCTTTTTCTTTGGGAAAGAAACC
ATGCAAAGTCTCAGAATATACAAGTACCACTGGGCTTGTACCATGTTCAGCAACACCAACAACTTTTGGG
GACCTCAGAGCAGCCAATGGCCAAGGGCAACAACGACGCCGAATTACATCTGTCCAGCCACCTACAGGCC
TCCAGGAATGGCTAAAAATGTTTCAGAGCTGGAGTGGACCAGAGAAATTGCTTGCTTTAGATGAACTCAT
TGATAGTTGTGAACCAACACAAGTAAAACATATGATGCAAGTGATAGAACCCCAGTTTCAACGAGACTTC
ATTTCATTGCTCCCTAAAGAGTTGGCACTCTATGTGCTTTCATTCCTGGAACCCAAAGACCTGCTACAAG
CAGCTCAGACATGTCGCTACTGGAGAATTTTGGCTGAAGACAACCTTCTCTGGAGAGAGAAATGCAAAGA
AGAGGGGATTGATGAACCATTGCACATCAAGAGAAGAAAAGTAATAAAACCAGGTTTCATACACAGTCCA
TGGAAAAGTGCATACATCAGACAGCACAGAATTGATACTAACTGGAGGCGAGGAGAACTCAAATCTCCTA
AGGTGCTGAAAGGACATGATGATCATGTGATCACATGCTTACAGTTTTGTGGTAACCGAATAGTTAGTGG
TTCTGATGACAACACTTTAAAAGTTTGGTCAGCAGTCACAGGCAAATGTCTGAGAACATTAGTGGGACAT
ACAGGTGGAGTATGGTCATCACAAATGAGAGACAACATCATCATTAGTGGATCTACAGATCGGACACTCA
AAGTGTGGAATGCAGAGACTGGAGAATGTATACACACCTTATATGGGCATACTTCCACTGTGCGTTGTAT
GCATCTTCATGAAAAAAGAGTTGTTAGCGGTTCTCGAGATGCCACTCTTAGGGTTTGGGATATTGAGACA
GGCCAGTGTTTACATGTTTTGATGGGTCATGTTGCAGCAGTCCGCTGTGTTCAATATGATGGCAGGAGGG
TTGTTAGTGGAGCATATGATTTTATGGTAAAGGTGTGGGATCCAGAGACTGAAACCTGTCTACACACGTT
GCAGGGGCATACTAATAGAGTCTATTCATTACAGTTTGATGGTATCCATGTGGTGAGTGGATCTCTTGAT
ACATCAATCCGTGTTTGGGATGTGGAGACAGGGAATTGCATTCACACGTTAACAGGGCACCAGTCGTTAA
CAAGTGGAATGGAACTCAAAGACAATATTCTTGTCTCTGGGAATGCAGATTCTACAGTTAAAATCTGGGA
TATCAAAACAGGACAGTGTTTACAAACATTGCAAGGTCGCAACAAGCATCAGAGTGCTGTGACCTGTTTA
CAGTTCAACAAGAACTTTGTAATTACCAGCTCAGATGATGGAACTGTAAAACTATGGGACTTGAAAACGG
GTGAATTTATTCGAAACCTAGTCACATTGGAGAGTGGGGGGAGTGGGGGAGTTGTGTGGCGGATCAGAGC
CTCAAACACAAAGCTGGTGTGTGCAGTTGGGAGTCGGAATGGGACTGAAGAAACCAAGCTGCTGGTGCTG
GACTTTGATGTGGACATGAAGTGA
